>Addgene plasmid #197095 | pMAT_M12_RPTAVEG | addgene full sequence | sequence record 386819 | Addgene NGS Result
CTAAATTGTAAGCGTTAATATTTTGTTAAAATTCGCGTTAAATTTTTGTTAAATCAGCTCATTTTTTAAC
CAATAGGCCGAAATCGGCAAAATCCCTTATAAATCAAAAGAATAGACCGAGATAGGGTTGAGTGGCCGCT
ACAGGGCGCTCCCATTCGCCATTCAGGCTGCGCAACTGTTGGGAAGGGCGTTTCGGTGCGGGCCTCTTCG
CTATTACGCCAGCTGGCGAAAGGGGGATGTGCTGCAAGGCGATTAAGTTGGGTAACGCCAGGGTTTTCCC
AGTCACGACGTTGTAAAACGACGGCCAGTGAGCGCGACGTAATACGACTCACTATAGGGCGAATTGGCGG
AAGGCCGTCAAGGCCACGTGTCTTGTCCAGGCGCGCCACGGTACCCGGGGATCCACCTGCAACACTCCGG
ATCAGGATCTGGATCTGGCCCTGGCTCTAGACCTACAGCTGTGGAAGGACTGGCTCTGGGCAGTTCTGGC
TCCGGATCAGGATCCGGCAGTGGTACAAGGCAGGTGGATCCTCTAGAGTCGTTTTAATTAATGGAGCACA
AGACTGGCCTCATGGGCCTTCCGCTCACTGCCCGCTTTCCAGTCGGGAAACCTGTCGTGCCAGCTGCATT
AACATGGTCATAGCTGTTTCCTTGCGTATTGGGCGCTCTCCGCTTCCTCGCTCACTGACTCGCTGCGCTC
GGTCGTTCGGGTAAAGCCTGGGGTGCCTAATGAGCAAAAGGCCAGCAAAAGGCCAGGAACCGTAAAAAGG
CCGCGTTGCTGGCGTTTTTCCATAGGCTCCGCCCCCCTGACGAGCATCACAAAAATCGACGCTCAAGTCA
GAGGTGGCGAAACCCGACAGGACTATAAAGATACCAGGCGTTTCCCCCTGGAAGCTCCCTCGTGCGCTCT
CCTGTTCCGACCCTGCCGCTTACCGGATACCTGTCCGCCTTTCTCCCTTCGGGAAGCGTGGCGCTTTCTC
ATAGCTCACGCTGTAGGTATCTCAGTTCGGTGTAGGTCGTTCGCTCCAAGCTGGGCTGTGTGCACGAACC
CCCCGTTCAGCCCGACCGCTGCGCCTTATCCGGTAACTATCGTCTTGAGTCCAACCCGGTAAGACACGAC
TTATCGCCACTGGCAGCAGCCACTGGTAACAGGATTAGCAGAGCGAGGTATGTAGGCGGTGCTACAGAGT
TCTTGAAGTGGTGGCCTAACTACGGCTACACTAGAAGAACAGTATTTGGTATCTGCGCTCTGCTGAAGCC
AGTTACCTTCGGAAAAAGAGTTGGTAGCTCTTGATCCGGCAAACAAACCACCGCTGGTAGCGGTGGTTTT
TTTGTTTGCAAGCAGCAGATTACGCGCAGAAAAAAAGGATCTCAAGAAGATCCTTTGATCTTTTCTACGG
GGTCTGACGCTCAGTGGAACGAAAACTCACGTTAAGGGATTTTGGTCATGAGATTATCAAAAAGGATCTT
CACCTAGATCCTTTTAAATTAAAAATGAAGTTTTAAATCAATCTAAAGTATATATGAGTAAACTTGGTCT
GACAGTTACCAATGCTTAATCAGTGAGGCACCTATCTCAGCGATCTGTCTATTTCGTTCATCCATAGTTG
CCTGACTCCCCGTCGTGTAGATAACTACGATACGGGAGGGCTTACCATCTGGCCCCAGTGCTGCAATGAT
ACCGCGAGAACCACGCTCACCGGCTCCAGATTTATCAGCAATAAACCAGCCAGCCGGAAGGGCCGAGCGC
AGAAGTGGTCCTGCAACTTTATCCGCCTCCATCCAGTCTATTAATTGTTGCCGGGAAGCTAGAGTAAGTA
GTTCGCCAGTTAATAGTTTGCGCAACGTTGTTGCCATTGCTACAGGCATCGTGGTGTCACGCTCGTCGTT
TGGTATGGCTTCATTCAGCTCCGGTTCCCAACGATCAAGGCGAGTTACATGATCCCCCATGTTGTGCAAA
AAAGCGGTTAGCTCCTTCGGTCCTCCGATCGTTGTCAGAAGTAAGTTGGCCGCAGTGTTATCACTCATGG
TTATGGCAGCACTGCATAATTCTCTTACTGTCATGCCATCCGTAAGATGCTTTTCTGTGACTGGTGAGTA
CTCAACCAAGTCATTCTGAGAATAGTGTATGCGGCGACCGAGTTGCTCTTGCCCGGCGTCAATACGGGAT
AATACCGCGCCACATAGCAGAACTTTAAAAGTGCTCATCATTGGAAAACGTTCTTCGGGGCGAAAACTCT
CAAGGATCTTACCGCTGTTGAGATCCAGTTCGATGTAACCCACTCGTGCACCCAACTGATCTTCAGCATC
TTTTACTTTCACCAGCGTTTCTGGGTGAGCAAAAACAGGAAGGCAAAATGCCGCAAAAAAGGGAATAAGG
GCGACACGGAAATGTTGAATACTCATACTCTTCCTTTTTCAATATTATTGAAGCATTTATCAGGGTTATT
GTCTCATGAGCGGATACATATTTGAATGTATTTAGAAAAATAAACAAATAGGGGTTCCGCGCACATTTCC
CCGAAAAGTGCCAC
Features (pLannotate 1.2.2; 10 found; start..end, strand, type, name):
      3..134     -  rep_origin     M13 ori (fragment): M13 bacteriophage origin of replication; arrow indicates direction of (+) strand synthesis
    155..311     -  CDS            lacZα (fragment): LacZα fragment of β-galactosidase; lacZ fragment
    320..338     +  promoter       T7 promoter: promoter for bacteriophage T7 RNA polymerase
    389..404     +  misc_feature   MCS (fragment): pUC18/19 multiple cloning site
    526..541     +  misc_feature   MCS (fragment): pUC18/19 multiple cloning site
    585..632     -  CDS            lacI (fragment): lac repressor; lacI; The lac repressor binds to the lac operator to inhibit transcription in E. coli. This inhibition can be relieved by adding lactose or isopropyl-β-D-thiogalactopyranoside (IPTG).
    669..709     -  rep_origin     RSF ori (fragment): Plasmids containing the RSF 1030 origin of replication can be propagated in E. coli cells that contain additional plasmids with compatible origins.
    787..1375    -  rep_origin     ori: high-copy-number ColE1/pMB1/pBR322/pUC origin of replication
   1546..2406    -  CDS            AmpR: β-lactamase; bla; confers resistance to ampicillin, carbenicillin, and related antibiotics
   2407..2511    -  promoter       AmpR promoter: bla
