[The description below was written by a language model from this plasmid's Addgene catalogue record and pLannotate feature annotations shown in this document.]
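Description:
pMAT_M12_RPTAVEG is a small (about 2.5 kb) part-donor plasmid built on the pMAT backbone, a commercial gene-synthesis carrier vector. Although it is catalogued as a mammalian expression vector, the annotated features show no mammalian promoter or polyadenylation signal. In practice it serves as a bacterial storage and cloning plasmid. It is maintained in E. coli at high copy through a ColE1/pUC-type origin and selected with ampicillin through the β-lactamase gene and its native bla promoter. The other annotations are short backbone remnants: fragments of an M13 origin, lacZα, lacI and an RSF origin, a T7 promoter, and two small pieces of a pUC18/19-type multiple cloning site.

The payload is the coding sequence for signaling peptide M12, a short human-derived segment containing the RPTAVEG signaling motif. The feature table does not annotate the insert. It most likely lies in the roughly 120 nt gap between the two multiple cloning site fragments, downstream of the T7 promoter, but this placement is an inference rather than a recorded fact. The record does not say which protein the motif derives from or which restriction sites flank it.

According to the record, the insert is meant to be excised by digestion and transferred into a lentiviral-style recipient, pHR_pSFFV_scFVCD19_CD8a_CD3zP2AEGFP. That recipient encodes an anti-CD19 chimeric antigen receptor with a CD8α hinge and transmembrane region, CD3ζ and a P2A-linked EGFP reporter. The plasmid is therefore one module in a combinatorial library of signaling motifs, assembled into CAR intracellular domains to study how motif composition shapes CAR T cell phenotype.
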