Addgene plasmid #197095: pMAT_M12_RPTAVEG
Purpose: This plasmid contains the coding sequence for signaling peptide M12, which contains the RPTAVEG signaling motif. Digest this insert and add it to pHR_pSFFV_scFVCD19_CD8a_CD3zP2AEGFP
Depositing lab: Wendell Lim. Depositing organization: University of California, San Francisco (UCSF). Publication: Decoding CAR T cell phenotype using combinatorial signaling motif libraries and machine learning. Daniels KG, Wang S, Simic MS, Bhargava HK, Capponi S, Tonai Y, Yu W, Bianco S, Lim WA. Science. 2022 Dec 16;378(6625):1194-1200. doi: 10.1126/science.abq0225. Epub 2022 Dec 8. PubMed 36480602.
Backbone
  Vector backbone: pMAT
  Backbone manufacturer: Thermofisher
  Vector type: Mammalian Expression
Growth in bacteria
  Bacterial resistance: Ampicillin, 100 μg/mL
  Growth temperature: 37°C
  Growth strain: DH5alpha
  Copy number: High Copy
Gene/Insert
  Gene/Insert name: This plasmid contains the coding sequence for signaling peptide M12, which contains the RPTAVEG signaling motif.
  Species: H. sapiens (human)
Resource information
  A portion of this plasmid was derived from a plasmid made by: CD8a hinge and transmembrane domain: Provided by Michael Milone and Dr. Carl June UPENN.
Terms and licenses: Academic/Nonprofit Terms; Industry Terms: Not Available to Industry
How to cite: pMAT_M12_RPTAVEG was a gift from Wendell Lim (Addgene plasmid # 197095 ; http://n2t.net/addgene:197095 ; RRID:Addgene_197095)
